Addgene plasmid #139850: pLenti-X1-Neo-DDRGK1-K116R-HA
Purpose: Lentiviral expression of human DDRGK1-K116R-HA
Depositing lab: Jacob Corn. Depositing organization: University of California, Berkeley. Publication: A Genome-wide ER-phagy Screen Highlights Key Roles of Mitochondrial Metabolism and ER-Resident UFMylation. Liang JR, Lingeman E, Luong T, Ahmed S, Muhar M, Nguyen T, Olzmann JA, Corn JE. Cell. 2020 Mar 19;180(6):1160-1177.e20. doi: 10.1016/j.cell.2020.02.017. Epub 2020 Mar 10. PubMed 32160526.
Backbone
  Vector backbone: pLenti-X1-Neo
  Vector type: Lentiviral
  Selectable markers: Neomycin (select with G418)
Growth in bacteria
  Bacterial resistance: Ampicillin, 100 μg/mL
  Growth temperature: 37°C
  Growth strain: NEB Stable
  Copy number: High Copy
Gene/Insert
  Gene/Insert name: DDRGK1
  Species: H. sapiens (human)
  Mutation: K116R
  Entrez Gene: DDRGK1 (a.k.a. C20orf116, SEMDSH, UFBP1, dJ1187M17.3)
  Tag / fusion protein: HA (C terminal on insert)
  Cloning method: Gibson Cloning
Terms and licenses: Academic/Nonprofit Terms; Industry Terms: Not Available to Industry
How to cite: pLenti-X1-Neo-DDRGK1-K116R-HA was a gift from Jacob Corn (Addgene plasmid # 139850 ; http://n2t.net/addgene:139850 ; RRID:Addgene_139850)
