[The description below was written by a language model from this plasmid's Addgene catalogue record and pLannotate feature annotations shown in this document.]
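Description:
pLenti-X1-Neo-DDRGK1-K116R-HA is a roughly 10 kb lentiviral transfer plasmid for expressing a point-mutant form of human DDRGK1 (also known as UFBP1 or C20orf116) in mammalian cells. It is maintained in E. coli through a high-copy ColE1/pUC-type origin and an ampicillin resistance gene. An f1 origin, an SV40 origin and remnants of lac/lacZα cloning sequences are also present in the backbone. The viral portion has an RSV promoter driving a truncated HIV-1 5' LTR, followed by the Ψ packaging signal with a partial gag sequence, the Rev response element for Rev-dependent nuclear export of the genomic RNA, and the cPPT/CTS element. A second truncated LTR with an adjacent nef fragment closes the provirus, followed by an SV40 polyadenylation signal. This layout is characteristic of Tat-independent vectors that are packaged with helper plasmids supplied in trans.

Between the LTRs, the human EF-1α promoter drives the DDRGK1 coding sequence carrying the K116R substitution and a C-terminal HA epitope. The annotation tool matched this tag only as a short fragment of a 3xHA tag, consistent with a single HA copy. The expression cassette is flanked by Gateway attB1 and attB2 sites, although the record lists Gibson assembly as the cloning method. A WPRE downstream of the insert enhances transcript expression. A separate mouse PGK promoter drives NeoR, allowing G418 selection of transduced cells. The associated publication concerns ER-phagy and ER-resident UFMylation, so the lysine-to-arginine mutant was presumably used to test the role of that residue, but the record does not state the rationale explicitly.
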