Features (pLannotate 1.2.2; 33 found; start..end, strand, type, name):
     26..130     +  promoter       AmpR promoter: bla
    131..991     +  CDS            AmpR: β-lactamase; bla; confers resistance to ampicillin, carbenicillin, and related antibiotics
   1162..1750    +  rep_origin     ori: high-copy-number ColE1/pMB1/pBR322/pUC origin of replication
   1933..2025    +  CDS            lacI (fragment): lac repressor; lacI; The lac repressor binds to the lac operator to inhibit transcription in E. coli. This inhibition can be relieved by adding lactose or isopropyl-β-D-thiogalactopyranoside (IPTG).
   2038..2059    +  protein_bind   CAP binding site: CAP binding activates transcription in the presence of cAMP. E. coli catabolite activator protein
   2074..2104    +  promoter       lac promoter: promoter for the E. coli lac operon
   2112..2128    +  protein_bind   lac operator: The lac repressor binds to the lac operator to inhibit transcription in E. coli. This inhibition can be relieved by adding lactose or isopropyl-β-D-thiogalactopyranoside (IPTG). lac repressor encoded by lacI
   2173..2191    +  promoter       T3 promoter: promoter for bacteriophage T3 RNA polymerase
   2219..2445    +  promoter       RSV promoter: Rous sarcoma virus enhancer/promoter
   2446..2626    +  LTR            5' LTR (truncated): truncated 5' long terminal repeat (LTR) from HIV-1
   2673..2798    +  misc_feature   HIV-1 Ψ: packaging signal of human immunodeficiency virus type 1
   2782..3145    +  CDS            HIV-1 gag (fragment): gag protein from human immunodeficiency virus 1; gag
   3291..3524    +  misc_feature   RRE: The Rev response element (RRE) of HIV-1 allows for Rev-dependent mRNA export from the nucleus to the cytoplasm.
   3901..4001    +  CDS            Rev (fragment): human immunodeficiency virus 1 (HIV-1) Rev protein; rev; enhances nuclear export of unspliced and incompletely spliced viral mRNAs
   4020..4136    +  misc_feature   cPPT/CTS: central polypurine tract and central termination sequence of HIV-1
   4170..4194    +  protein_bind   attB1: mutant version of attB; recombination site for the Gateway® BP reaction BP Clonase™
   4209..4227    +  enhancer       CMV enhancer (fragment): human cytomegalovirus immediate early enhancer
   4252..4318    +  CDS            small t antigen (fragment): SV40 (simian virus 40) small t antigen
   4325..5503    +  promoter       EF-1α promoter: strong constitutive promoter for human elongation factor EF-1α
   5520..5538    +  promoter       T7 promoter: promoter for bacteriophage T7 RNA polymerase
   5583..6524    +  CDS            DDRGK1: DDRGK_HUMAN - Also known as C20orf116 From Homo sapiens (Human).
   6552..6579    +  CDS            3xHA (fragment): three tandem HA epitope tags
   6587..6611    -  protein_bind   attB2: mutant version of attB; recombination site for the Gateway® BP reaction BP Clonase™
   6642..7230    +  misc_feature   WPRE: woodchuck hepatitis virus posttranscriptional regulatory element
   7281..7780    +  promoter       PGK promoter: mouse phosphoglycerate kinase 1 promoter
   7794..8597    +  CDS            NeoR/KanR: aminoglycoside phosphotransferase from Tn5; aph(3')-II (or nptII); confers resistance to neomycin, kanamycin, and G418 (Geneticin®)
   8671..8808    +  CDS            nef (fragment): NEF_HV1LA - Experimental evidence at protein level: Swiss-Prot protein existence level 1. Extracellular Nef protein targets CD4(+) T-lymphocytes for apoptosis by interacting with CXCR4 surface receptors. From Human immunodeficiency virus type 1 group M subtype B (isolate Lai) (HIV-1).
   8794..8974    +  LTR            5' LTR (truncated): truncated 5' long terminal repeat (LTR) from HIV-1
   9046..9167    +  polyA_signal   SV40 poly(A) signal: SV40 polyadenylation signal
   9207..9342    +  rep_origin     SV40 ori: SV40 origin of replication
   9363..9381    -  promoter       T7 promoter: promoter for bacteriophage T7 RNA polymerase
   9389..9544    +  CDS            lacZα (fragment): LacZα fragment of β-galactosidase; lacZ fragment
   9549..9977    +  rep_origin     f1 ori (sequence partly withheld): f1 bacteriophage origin of replication; arrow indicates direction of (+) strand synthesis
>Addgene plasmid #139850 | pLenti-X1-Neo-DDRGK1-K116R-HA | addgene full sequence | sequence record 275624 | Addgene NGS Result
AGGTGGCACTTTTCGGGGAAATGTGCGCGGAACCCCTATTTGTTTATTTTTCTAAATACATTCAAATATG
TATCCGCTCATGAGACAATAACCCTGATAAATGCTTCAATAATATTGAAAAAGGAAGAGTATGAGTATTC
AACATTTCCGTGTCGCCCTTATTCCCTTTTTTGCGGCATTTTGCCTTCCTGTTTTTGCTCACCCAGAAAC
GCTGGTGAAAGTAAAAGATGCTGAAGATCAGTTGGGTGCACGAGTGGGTTACATCGAACTGGATCTCAAC
AGCGGTAAGATCCTTGAGAGTTTTCGCCCCGAAGAACGTTTTCCAATGATGAGCACTTTTAAAGTTCTGC
TATGTGGCGCGGTATTATCCCGTATTGACGCCGGGCAAGAGCAACTCGGTCGCCGCATACACTATTCTCA
GAATGACTTGGTTGAGTACTCACCAGTCACAGAAAAGCATCTTACGGATGGCATGACAGTAAGAGAATTA
TGCAGTGCTGCCATAACCATGAGTGATAACACTGCGGCCAACTTACTTCTGACAACGATCGGAGGACCGA
AGGAGCTAACCGCTTTTTTGCACAACATGGGGGATCATGTAACTCGCCTTGATCGTTGGGAACCGGAGCT
GAATGAAGCCATACCAAACGACGAGCGTGACACCACGATGCCTGTAGCAATGGCAACAACGTTGCGCAAA
CTATTAACTGGCGAACTACTTACTCTAGCTTCCCGGCAACAATTAATAGACTGGATGGAGGCGGATAAAG
TTGCAGGACCACTTCTGCGCTCGGCCCTTCCGGCTGGCTGGTTTATTGCTGATAAATCTGGAGCCGGTGA
GCGTGGGTCTCGCGGTATCATTGCAGCACTGGGGCCAGATGGTAAGCCCTCCCGTATCGTAGTTATCTAC
ACGACGGGGAGTCAGGCAACTATGGATGAACGAAATAGACAGATCGCTGAGATAGGTGCCTCACTGATTA
AGCATTGGTAACTGTCAGACCAAGTTTACTCATATATACTTTAGATTGATTTAAAACTTCATTTTTAATT
TAAAAGGATCTAGGTGAAGATCCTTTTTGATAATCTCATGACCAAAATCCCTTAACGTGAGTTTTCGTTC
CACTGAGCGTCAGACCCCGTAGAAAAGATCAAAGGATCTTCTTGAGATCCTTTTTTTCTGCGCGTAATCT
GCTGCTTGCAAACAAAAAAACCACCGCTACCAGCGGTGGTTTGTTTGCCGGATCAAGAGCTACCAACTCT
TTTTCCGAAGGTAACTGGCTTCAGCAGAGCGCAGATACCAAATACTGTTCTTCTAGTGTAGCCGTAGTTA
GGCCACCACTTCAAGAACTCTGTAGCACCGCCTACATACCTCGCTCTGCTAATCCTGTTACCAGTGGCTG
CTGCCAGTGGCGATAAGTCGTGTCTTACCGGGTTGGACTCAAGACGATAGTTACCGGATAAGGCGCAGCG
GTCGGGCTGAACGGGGGGTTCGTGCACACAGCCCAGCTTGGAGCGAACGACCTACACCGAACTGAGATAC
CTACAGCGTGAGCTATGAGAAAGCGCCACGCTTCCCGAAGGGAGAAAGGCGGACAGGTATCCGGTAAGCG
GCAGGGTCGGAACAGGAGAGCGCACGAGGGAGCTTCCAGGGGGAAACGCCTGGTATCTTTATAGTCCTGT
CGGGTTTCGCCACCTCTGACTTGAGCGTCGATTTTTGTGATGCTCGTCAGGGGGGCGGAGCCTATGGAAA
AACGCCAGCAACGCGGCCTTTTTACGGTTCCTGGCCTTTTGCTGGCCTTTTGCTCACATGTTCTTTCCTG
CGTTATCCCCTGATTCTGTGGATAACCGTATTACCGCCTTTGAGTGAGCTGATACCGCTCGCCGCAGCCG
AACGACCGAGCGCAGCGAGTCAGTGAGCGAGGAAGCGGAAGAGCGCCCAATACGCAAACCGCCTCTCCCC
GCGCGTTGGCCGATTCATTAATGCAGCTGGCACGACAGGTTTCCCGACTGGAAAGCGGGCAGTGAGCGCA
ACGCAATTAATGTGAGTTAGCTCACTCATTAGGCACCCCAGGCTTTACACTTTATGCTTCCGGCTCGTAT
GTTGTGTGGAATTGTGAGCGGATAACAATTTCACACAGGAAACAGCTATGACCATGATTACGCCAAGCGC
GCAATTAACCCTCACTAAAGGGAACAAAAGCTGGAGCTGCAAGCTTAATGTAGTCTTATGCAATACTCTT
GTAGTCTTGCAACATGGTAACGATGAGTTAGCAACATGCCTTACAAGGAGAGAAAAAGCACCGTGCATGC
CGATTGGTGGAAGTAAGGTGGTACGATCGTGCCTTATTAGGAAGGCAACAGACGGGTCTGACATGGATTG
GACGAACCACTGAATTGCCGCATTGCAGAGATATTGTATTTAAGTGCCTAGCTCGATACATAAACGGGTC
TCTCTGGTTAGACCAGATCTGAGCCTGGGAGCTCTCTGGCTAACTAGGGAACCCACTGCTTAAGCCTCAA
TAAAGCTTGCCTTGAGTGCTTCAAGTAGTGTGTGCCCGTCTGTTGTGTGACTCTGGTAACTAGAGATCCC
TCAGACCCTTTTAGTCAGTGTGGAAAATCTCTAGCAGTGGCGCCCGAACAGGGACTTGAAAGCGAAAGGG
AAACCAGAGGAGCTCTCTCGACGCAGGACTCGGCTTGCTGAAGCGCGCACGGCAAGAGGCGAGGGGCGGC
GACTGGTGAGTACGCCAAAAATTTTGACTAGCGGAGGCTAGAAGGAGAGAGATGGGTGCGAGAGCGTCAG
TATTAAGCGGGGGAGAATTAGATCGCGATGGGAAAAAATTCGGTTAAGGCCAGGGGGAAAGAAAAAATAT
AAATTAAAACATATAGTATGGGCAAGCAGGGAGCTAGAACGATTCGCAGTTAATCCTGGCCTGTTAGAAA
CATCAGAAGGCTGTAGACAAATACTGGGACAGCTACAACCATCCCTTCAGACAGGATCAGAAGAACTTAG
ATCATTATATAATACAGTAGCAACCCTCTATTGTGTGCATCAAAGGATAGAGATAAAAGACACCAAGGAA
GCTTTAGACAAGATAGAGGAAGAGCAAAACAAAAGTAAGACCACCGCACAGCAAGCGGCCGCTGATCTTC
AGACCTGGAGGAGGAGATATGAGGGACAATTGGAGAAGTGAATTATATAAATATAAAGTAGTAAAAATTG
AACCATTAGGAGTAGCACCCACCAAGGCAAAGAGAAGAGTGGTGCAGAGAGAAAAAAGAGCAGTGGGAAT
AGGAGCTTTGTTCCTTGGGTTCTTGGGAGCAGCAGGAAGCACTATGGGCGCAGCGTCAATGACGCTGACG
GTACAGGCCAGACAATTATTGTCTGGTATAGTGCAGCAGCAGAACAATTTGCTGAGGGCTATTGAGGCGC
AACAGCATCTGTTGCAACTCACAGTCTGGGGCATCAAGCAGCTCCAGGCAAGAATCCTGGCTGTGGAAAG
ATACCTAAAGGATCAACAGCTCCTGGGGATTTGGGGTTGCTCTGGAAAACTCATTTGCACCACTGCTGTG
CCTTGGAATGCTAGTTGGAGTAATAAATCTCTGGAACAGATTTGGAATCACACGACCTGGATGGAGTGGG
ACAGAGAAATTAACAATTACACAAGCTTAATACACTCCTTAATTGAAGAATCGCAAAACCAGCAAGAAAA
GAATGAACAAGAATTATTGGAATTAGATAAATGGGCAAGTTTGTGGAATTGGTTTAACATAACAAATTGG
CTGTGGTATATAAAATTATTCATAATGATAGTAGGAGGCTTGGTAGGTTTAAGAATAGTTTTTGCTGTAC
TTTCTATAGTGAATAGAGTTAGGCAGGGATATTCACCATTATCGTTTCAGACCCACCTCCCAACCCCGAG
GGGACCCGACAGGCCCGAAGGAATAGAAGAAGAAGGTGGAGAGAGAGACAGAGACAGATCCATTCGATTA
GTGAACGGATCTCGACGGTATCGGTTAACTTTTAAAAGAAAAGGGGGGATTGGGGGGTACAGTGCAGGGG
AAAGAATAGTAGACATAATAGCAACAGACATACAAACTAAAGAATTACAAAAACAAATTACAAAATTCAA
AATTTTATCGTCCAGTGTGGTGGAATTCTGCAGATATCAACAAGTTTGTACAAAAAAGCAGGCTCCACCA
TGGGAACCGACATTGATTATTGACTAGGCTTTTGCAAAAAGCTTTGCAAAGATGGATAAAGTTTTAAACA
GAGAGGAATCTTTGCAGCTAATGGACCTTCTAGGTCTTGAAAGGAGTGGGAATTGGCTCCGGTGCCCGTC
AGTGGGCAGAGCGCACATCGCCCACAGTCCCCGAGAAGTTGGGGGGAGGGGTCGGCAATTGAACCGGTGC
CTAGAGAAGGTGGCGCGGGGTAAACTGGGAAAGTGATGTCGTGTACTGGCTCCGCCTTTTTCCCGAGGGT
GGGGGAGAACCGTATATAAGTGCAGTAGTCGCCGTGAACGTTCTTTTTCGCAACGGGTTTGCCGCCAGAA
CACAGGTAAGTGCCGTGTGTGGTTCCCGCGGGCCTGGCCTCTTTACGGGTTATGGCCCTTGCGTGCCTTG
AATTACTTCCACCTGGCTGCAGTACGTGATTCTTGATCCCGAGCTTCGGGTTGGAAGTGGGTGGGAGAGT
TCGAGGCCTTGCGCTTAAGGAGCCCCTTCGCCTCGTGCTTGAGTTGAGGCCTGGCCTGGGCGCTGGGGCC
GCCGCGTGCGAATCTGGTGGCACCTTCGCGCCTGTCTCGCTGCTTTCGATAAGTCTCTAGCCATTTAAAA
TTTTTGATGACCTGCTGCGACGCTTTTTTTCTGGCAAGATAGTCTTGTAAATGCGGGCCAAGATCTGCAC
ACTGGTATTTCGGTTTTTGGGGCCGCGGGCGGCGACGGGGCCCGTGCGTCCCAGCGCACATGTTCGGCGA
GGCGGGGCCTGCGAGCGCGGCCACCGAGAATCGGACGGGGGTAGTCTCAAGCTGGCCGGCCTGCTCTGGT
GCCTGGCCTCGCGCCGCCGTGTATCGCCCCGCCCTGGGCGGCAAGGCTGGCCCGGTCGGCACCAGTTGCG
TGAGCGGAAAGATGGCCGCTTCCCGGCCCTGCTGCAGGGAGCTCAAAATGGAGGACGCGGCGCTCGGGAG
AGCGGGCGGGTGAGTCACCCACACAAAGGAAAAGGGCCTTTCCGTCCTCAGCCGTCGCTTCATGTGACTC
CACGGAGTACCGGGCGCCGTCCAGGCACCTCGATTAGTTCTCGAGCTTTTGGAGTACGTCGTCTTTAGGT
TGGGGGGAGGGGTTTTATGCGATGGAGTTTCCCCACACTGAGTGGGTGGAGACTGAAGTTAGGCCAGCTT
GGCACTTGATGTAATTCTCCTTGGAATTTGCCCTTTTTGAGTTTGGATCTTGGTTCATTCTCAAGCCTCA
GACAGTGGTTCAAAGTTTTTTTCTTCCATTTCAGGTGTCGTGAGGAATTAGCTTGGTACTAATACGACTC
ACTATAGGGAGACCCAAGCTGGCTAGGTAAGCTTGGTACCGAGCTCGGATCCATGGTGGCGCCTGTGTGG
TACTTGGTAGCGGCGGCTCTGCTAGTCGGCTTTATCCTCTTCCTGACTCGCAGCCGGGGCCGGGCGGCAT
CAGCCGGCCAAGAGCCACTGCACAATGAGGAGCTGGCAGGAGCAGGCCGGGTGGCCCAGCCTGGGCCCCT
GGAGCCTGAGGAGCCGAGAGCTGGAGGCAGGCCTCGGCGCCGGAGGGACCTGGGCAGCCGCCTACAGGCC
CAGCGTCGAGCCCAGCGGGTGGCCTGGGCAGAAGCAGATGAGAACGAGGAGGAAGCTGTCATCCTAGCCC
AGGAGGAGGAAGGTGTCGAGAAGCCAGCGGAAACTCACCTGTCGGGGAGAATTGGAGCTAAGAAACTGCG
GAAGCTGGAGGAGAAACAAGCGCGAAAGGCCCAGCGTGAGGCAGAGGAGGCTGAACGTGAGGAGCGGAAA
CGACTCGAGTCCCAGCGCGAAGCTGAGTGGAAGAAGGAGGAGGAGCGGCTTCGCCTGGAGGAGGAGCAGA
AGGAGGAGGAGGAGAGGAAGGCCCGCGAGGAGCAGGCCCAGCGGGAGCATGAGGAGTACCTGAAACTGAA
GGAGGCCTTTGTGGTGGAGGAGGAAGGCGTAGGAGAGACCATGACTGAGGAACAGTCCCAGAGCTTCCTG
ACAGAGTTCATCAACTACATCAAGCAGTCCAAGGTTGTGCTCTTGGAAGACCTGGCTTCCCAGGTGGGCC
TACGCACTCAGGACACCATAAATCGCATCCAGGACCTGCTGGCTGAGGGGACTATAACAGGTGTGATTGA
CGACCGGGGCAAGTTCATCTACATAACCCCAGAGGAACTGGCCGCCGTGGCCAACTTCATCCGACAGCGG
GGCCGGGTGTCCATCGCCGAGCTTGCCCAAGCCAGCAACTCCCTCATCGCCTGGGGCCGGGAGTCCCCTG
CCCAAGCCCCAGCCGGTGGATCTGGAGGTTCTGGTGGAATGTACCCATACGATGTTCCAGATTACGCTTG
ATCTAGACCCAGCTTTCTTGTACAAAGTGGTTGATATCCAGCACAGTGGCGGCCGCTCGACAATCAACCT
CTGGATTACAAAATTTGTGAAAGATTGACTGGTATTCTTAACTATGTTGCTCCTTTTACGCTATGTGGAT
ACGCTGCTTTAATGCCTTTGTATCATGCTATTGCTTCCCGTATGGCTTTCATTTTCTCCTCCTTGTATAA
ATCCTGGTTGCTGTCTCTTTATGAGGAGTTGTGGCCCGTTGTCAGGCAACGTGGCGTGGTGTGCACTGTG
TTTGCTGACGCAACCCCCACTGGTTGGGGCATTGCCACCACCTGTCAGCTCCTTTCCGGGACTTTCGCTT
TCCCCCTCCCTATTGCCACGGCGGAACTCATCGCCGCCTGCCTTGCCCGCTGCTGGACAGGGGCTCGGCT
GTTGGGCACTGACAATTCCGTGGTGTTGTCGGGGAAGCTGACGTCCTTTCCATGGCTGCTCGCCTGTGTT
GCCACCTGGATTCTGCGCGGGACGTCCTTCTGCTACGTCCCTTCGGCCCTCAATCCAGCGGACCTTCCTT
CCCGCGGCCTGCTGCCGGCTCTGCGGCCTCTTCCGCGTCTTCGCCTTCGCCCTCAGACGAGTCGGATCTC
CCTTTGGGCCGCCTCCCCGCCTGGACCTGCAGGATTCTGCAGATATCCGGACTAGTGATCTAATTCTACC
GGGTAGGGGAGGCGCTTTTCCCAAGGCAGTCTGGAGCATGCGCTTTAGCAGCCCCGCTGGGCACTTGGCG
CTACACAAGTGGCCTCTGGCCTCGCACACATTCCACATCCACCGGTAGGCGCCAACCGGCTCCGTTCTTT
GGTGGCCCCTTCGCGCCACCTTCTACTCCTCCCCTAGTCAGGAAGTTCCCCCCCGCCCCGCAGCTCGCGT
CGTGCAGGACGTGACAAATGGAAGTAGCACGTCTCACTAGTCTCGTGCAGATGGACAGCACCGCTGAGCA
ATGGAAGCGGGTAGGCCTTTGGGGCAGCGGCCAATAGCAGCTTTGCTCCTTCGCTTTCTGGGCTCAGAGG
CTGGGAAGGGGTGGGTCCGGGGGCGGGCTCAGGGGCGGGCTCAGGGGCGGGGCGGGCGCCCGAAGGTCCT
CCGGAGGCCCGGCATTCTGCACGCTTCAAAAGCGCACGTCTGCCGCGCTGTTCTCCTCTTCCTCATCTCC
GGGCCTTTCGACCTGCAGCCAATATGGGATCGGCCATTGAACAAGATGGATTGCACGCAGGTTCTCCGGC
CGCTTGGGTGGAGAGGCTATTCGGCTATGACTGGGCACAACAGACAATCGGCTGCTCTGATGCCGCCGTG
TTCCGGCTGTCAGCGCAGGGGCGCCCGGTTCTTTTTGTCAAGACCGACCTGTCCGGTGCCCTGAATGAAC
TGCAGGACGAGGCAGCGCGGCTATCGTGGCTGGCCACGACGGGCGTTCCTTGCGCAGCTGTGCTCGACGT
TGTCACTGAAGCGGGAAGGGACTGGCTGCTATTGGGCGAAGTGCCGGGGCAGGATCTCCTGTCATCTCAC
CTTGCTCCTGCCGAGAAAGTATCCATCATGGCTGATGCAATGCGGCGGCTGCATACGCTTGATCCGGCTA
CCTGCCCATTCGACCACCAAGCGAAACATCGCATCGAGCGAGCACGTACTCGGATGGAAGCCGGTCTTGT
CGATCAGGATGATCTGGACGAAGAGCATCAGGGGCTCGCGCCAGCCGAACTGTTCGCCAGGCTCAAGGCG
CGCATGCCCGACGGCGAGGATCTCGTCGTGACCCATGGCGATGCCTGCTTGCCGAATATCATGGTGGAAA
ATGGCCGCTTTTCTGGATTCATCGACTGTGGCCGGCTGGGTGTGGCGGACCGCTATCAGGACATAGCGTT
GGCTACCCGTGATATTGCTGAAGAGCTTGGCGGCGAATGGGCTGACCGCTTCCTCGTGCTTTACGGTATC
GCCGCTCCCGATTCGCAGCGCATCGCCTTCTATCGCCTTCTTGACGAGTTCTTCTGAACGCGTCGCCCGC
CCCACGACCCGCAGCGCCCGACCGAAAGGAGCGCACGACCCCATGCATCTCGAGGGCCCGGTACCTTTAA
GACCAATGACTTACAAGGCAGCTGTAGATCTTAGCCACTTTTTAAAAGAAAAGGGGGGACTGGAAGGGCT
AGCTCACTCCCAACGAAGACAAGATCTGCTTTTTGCTTGTACTGGGTCTCTCTGGTTAGACCAGATCTGA
GCCTGGGAGCTCTCTGGCTAACTAGGGAACCCACTGCTTAAGCCTCAATAAAGCTTGCCTTGAGTGCTTC
AAGTAGTGTGTGCCCGTCTGTTGTGTGACTCTGGTAACTAGAGATCCCTCAGACCCTTTTAGTCAGTGTG
GAAAATCTCTAGCAGTAGTAGTTCATGTCATCTTATTATTCAGTATTTATAACTTGCAAAGAAATGAATA
TCAGAGAGTGAGAGGAACTTGTTTATTGCAGCTTATAATGGTTACAAATAAAGCAATAGCATCACAAATT
TCACAAATAAAGCATTTTTTTCACTGCATTCTAGTTGTGGTTTGTCCAAACTCATCAATGTATCTTATCA
TGTCTGGCTCTAGCTATCCCGCCCCTAACTCCGCCCATCCCGCCCCTAACTCCGCCCAGTTCCGCCCATT
CTCCGCCCCATGGCTGACTAATTTTTTTTATTTATGCAGAGGCCGAGGCCGCCTCGGCCTCTGAGCTATT
CCAGAAGTAGTGAGGAGGCTTTTTTGGAGGCCTAGGGACGTACCCAATTCGCCCTATAGTGAGTCGTATT
ACGCGCGCTCACTGGCCGTCGTTTTACAACGTCGTGACTGGGAAAACCCTGGCGTTACCCAACTTAATCG
CCTTGCAGCACATCCCCCTTTCGCCAGCTGGCGTAATAGCGAAGAGGCCCGCACCGATCGCCCTTCCCAA
CAGTTGCGCAGCCTGAATGGCGAATGGG
[124 nt withheld, positions 9549-9672]
C
[91 nt withheld, positions 9674-9764]
A
[49 nt withheld, positions 9766-9814]
CCTTTGACGTTGGAGTCCACGTTCTTT
[37 nt withheld, positions 9842-9878]
ACCCTATCTCGGTCTATTCTTTTGATTTATAAGGGATTTTGCCGATTTCGGCCTATTGGTTAAAAAATGA
GCTGATTTAACAAAAATTTAACGCGAATTTTAACAAAATATTAACGCTTACAATTT
